>Addgene plasmid #34707 | Flag-NRF1 | addgene partial sequence | sequence record 43118 | pLXSN-5
CTTCTCTAGGCGCCGGAATTAGATCCGCCACCATGGACTACAAAGACCATGACGGTGATTATAAAGATCA
TGATATCGATTACAAGGATGACGATGACAAGAGATCTGCGGCCGCTCTTTCTCTGAAGAAATACTTAACG
GAAGGACTTCTCCAGTTCACCATTCTGCTGAGTTTGATTGGGGTACGGGTGGACGTGGATACTTACCTGA
CCTCACAGCTTCCCCCACTCCGGGAGATCATCCTGGGGCCCAGTTCTGCCTATACTCAGACCCAGTTCCA
CAACCTGAGGAATACCTTGGATGGCTATGGTATCCACCCCAAGAGCATAGACCTGGACAATTACTTCACT
GCCCGGCGGCTCCTCAGTCAGGTGAGGGCCCTGGACAGGTTCCAGGTGCCAACCACTGAGGTAAATGCCT
GGCTGGTTCACCGAGACCCAGAGGGGTCTGTCTCTGGCAGTCAGCCCAACTCAGGCCTCGCCCTCGAGAG
TTCCAGTGGCCTCCAAGATGTGACAGGCCCAGACAACGGGGTGCGAGAAAGCGAAACGGAGCAGGGATTC
GGTGAAGATTTGGAGGATTTGGGGGCTGTAGCCCCCCCAGTCAGTGGAGACTTAACCAAAGAGGACATAG
ATCTGATTGACATCCTTTGGCGACAGGATATTGATCTGGGGGCTGGGCGTGAGGTTTTTGACTATAGTCA
CCGCCAGAAGGAGCAGGATGTGGAGA
