[The description below was written by a language model from this plasmid's Addgene catalogue record.]
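Description:
Flag-NRF1 is a retroviral mammalian expression plasmid built on the pMSCV-hyg backbone (about 7 kb without insert), a murine stem cell virus-derived vector. It is maintained in bacteria as a high-copy plasmid under ampicillin selection, and the record lists a recombination-deficient strain as the host, a common choice for limiting rearrangement between the repeated LTR sequences of retroviral vectors. In mammalian cells, stable integrants are selected with hygromycin.

The payload is the human NFE2L1 coding sequence, which encodes nuclear factor erythroid-derived 2-related factor 1 (Nrf1, also known as TCF11 or LCR-F1). This gene is distinct from the unrelated "nuclear respiratory factor 1", which shares the NRF1 abbreviation. The insert was placed between NotI and HpaI sites, and it is not recorded whether those sites survived cloning. Transcription is driven by the viral 5′ LTR, and the protein carries an N-terminal 3XFlag epitope supplied by the modified backbone, allowing detection or immunoprecipitation with anti-Flag antibodies. As with other MSCV-type vectors, the LTR-flanked region is expected to be packaged into retroviral particles when the plasmid is introduced into a packaging cell line that supplies the viral proteins in trans. The resulting virus then delivers the tagged Nrf1 cassette and the hygromycin marker into the genome of target cells. No feature table accompanies the record, so the exact arrangement of these elements cannot be confirmed here.

The associated publication concerns the role of Nrf1 in the recovery of proteasome activity after proteasome inhibition in mammalian cells. This is consistent with using the construct to generate cell lines that stably express epitope-tagged Nrf1 for studying its processing, localisation and transcriptional function.
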