Addgene plasmid #34707: Flag-NRF1
Depositing lab: Raymond Deshaies. Depositing organization: California Institute of Technology. Publication: Transcription factor Nrf1 mediates the proteasome recovery pathway after proteasome inhibition in mammalian cells. Radhakrishnan SK, Lee CS, Young P, Beskow A, Chan JY, Deshaies RJ. Mol Cell. 2010 Apr 9;38(1):17-28. 10.1016/j.molcel.2010.02.029 PubMed 20385086.
Backbone
  Vector backbone: pMSCV-hyg
  Backbone manufacturer: Clontech
  Backbone size w/o insert (bp): 7000
  Vector type: Mammalian Expression, Retroviral
  Selectable markers: Hygromycin
Growth in bacteria
  Bacterial resistance: Ampicillin, 100 μg/mL
  Growth temperature: 37°C
  Growth strain: Stbl3
  Copy number: High Copy
Gene/Insert
  Gene/Insert name: NRF1 (alt names: nuclear factor erythroid-derived 2-related factor 1 (Nrf1); NFE2L1)
  Species: H. sapiens (human)
  Entrez Gene: NFE2L1 (a.k.a. LCR-F1, NRF-1, NRF1, TCF11)
  Promoter: LTR
  Tag / fusion protein: 3XFlag (N terminal on backbone)
  Cloning method: Restriction Enzyme; 5′ cloning site NotI (unknown if destroyed); 3′ cloning site HpaI (unknown if destroyed)
  Sequencing primers: 5′ pLXSN 5'
Terms and licenses: Academic/Nonprofit Terms; Industry Terms: Not Available to Industry
How to cite: Flag-NRF1 was a gift from Raymond Deshaies (Addgene plasmid # 34707 ; http://n2t.net/addgene:34707 ; RRID:Addgene_34707)
